Addgene plasmid #24091: p75 NTR
Depositing lab: Moses Chao. Depositing organization: NYU Grossman School of Medicine.
Backbone
  Vector backbone: FUIV
  Vector type: Mammalian Expression, Lentiviral
  Selectable markers: Zeocin
Growth in bacteria
  Bacterial resistance: Ampicillin, 100 μg/mL
  Growth temperature: 37°C
  Growth strain: Stbl3
  Copy number: Unknown
Gene/Insert
  Gene/Insert name: p75NTR
  Species: R. norvegicus (rat)
  GenBank ID: X05137
  Entrez Gene: Ngfr (a.k.a. LNGFR, RNNGFRR, Tnfrsf16, p75, p75NTR)
  Cloning method: Restriction Enzyme
  Sequencing primers: 5′ TRC-F
Terms and licenses: Academic/Nonprofit Terms; Industry Terms: Not Available to Industry
Depositor comments: This plasmid contains an IRES-Venus reporter
How to cite: p75 NTR was a gift from Moses Chao (Addgene plasmid # 24091 ; http://n2t.net/addgene:24091 ; RRID:Addgene_24091)
