[The description below was written by a language model from this plasmid's Addgene catalogue record.]
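Description:
p75 NTR is a lentiviral mammalian expression plasmid built on the FUIV backbone and carrying the rat (Rattus norvegicus) p75 neurotrophin receptor, the product of the Ngfr gene (also known as LNGFR or Tnfrsf16). The insert was introduced by restriction enzyme cloning. In bacteria the plasmid is maintained under ampicillin selection, and the record lists a recombination-deficient strain of the kind commonly used to keep the repeated sequences of lentiviral vectors stable. Zeocin is listed as the selectable marker. The copy number is recorded as unknown, and no feature table is provided, so the origin of replication, the long terminal repeats, the packaging elements and other backbone parts are not itemised.

According to the depositor's comment, the construct contains an IRES-Venus reporter. An internal ribosome entry site allows a second open reading frame to be translated from the same transcript as an upstream gene. The expected arrangement here is therefore a bicistronic message in which p75NTR is followed by the yellow fluorescent protein Venus, so that fluorescence marks the cells expressing the receptor without fusing a tag to it. The promoter driving this cassette is not stated in the record, and no epitope tags or mutations are listed for the insert.

As a lentiviral transfer vector, the plasmid would be used with separate packaging components to produce viral particles for delivering p75NTR into mammalian cells, or transfected directly for expression. Venus fluorescence would identify the transduced or transfected cells. The record does not describe a specific experimental purpose, but such a construct suits studies of neurotrophin receptor signalling and function.
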