>Addgene plasmid #24091 | p75 NTR | addgene partial sequence | sequence record 29879 | FCIV1-5 (gttagacgaagcttgggctgcaggtcgac)
TTCGAACATGCTAGCACCATGTCTGCACTTCTGATCCTAGCTCTTGTTGGAGCTGCAGTTGCTTATCCAT
ATGATGTTCCAGATTATGCTAAGGAGACATGTTCCACAGGCCTGTACACCCACAGCGGAGAGTGCTGCAA
AGCCTGCAACTTGGGCGAAGGCGTGGCCCAGCCCTGCGGAGCCAACCAGACCGTGTGTGAACCCTGCCTG
GACAATGTTACATTCTCCGATGTGGTGAGCGCCACTGAGCCGTGCAAGCCGTGCACCGAGTGCCTGGGCC
TGCAGAGCATGTCCGCTCCCTGTGTGGAGGCAGACGATGCAGTGTGCAGATGTGCCTATGGCTACTACCA
GGACGAGGAGACTGGCCACTGTGAGGCTTGCAGCGTGTGCGAGGTGGGCTCGGGACTCGTGTTCTCCTGC
CAGGACAAACAGAACACAGTGTGTGAAGAGTGCCCAGAGGGCACATACTCAGACGAAGCCAACCACGTGG
ACCCGTGCCTACCCTGCACGGTGTGCGAGGACACTGAGCGCCAGTTACGCGAGTGCACGCCCTGGGCTGA
TGCTGAATGCGAAGAGATCCCTGGTCGATGGATCCCAAGGTCTACGCCCCCGGAGGGCTCCGACAGCACA
GCGCCCAGCACCCAGGAGCCTGAGGTTCCTCCAGAGCAAGACCTTGTACCCAGTACAGTGGCGGATATGG
TGACCACTGTGATGGGCAGCTCCCAGCCTGTAGTGACCCGCGGCACCACCGACAACCTCATTCCTGTCTA
TTGCTCCATCTTGGCTGCTGTGGTCGTGGGCCTTGTGGCCTATATTGCTTTC
