>Addgene plasmid #24091 | p75 NTR | addgene partial sequence | sequence record 181535 | Addgene Partial NGS Result
GCGAAACCCGACAGGACTATAAAGATACCAGGCGTTTCCCCCTGGAAGCTCCCTCGTGCGCTCTCCTGTT
CCGACCCTGCCGCTTACCGGATACCTGTCCGCCTTTCTCCCTTCGGGAAGCGTGGCGCTTTCTCATAGCT
CACGCTGTAGGTATCTCAGTTCGGTGTAGGTCGTTCGCTCCAAGCTGGGCTGTGTGCACGAACCCCCCGT
TCAGCCCGACCGCTGCGCCTTATCCGGTAACTATCGTCTTGAGTCCAACCCGGTAAGACACGACTTATCG
CCACTGGCAGCAGCCACTGGTAACAGGATTAGCAGAGCGAGGTATGTAGGCGGTGCTACAGAGTTCTTGA
AGTGGTGGCCTAACTACGGCTACACTAGAAGAACAGTATTTGGTATCTGCGCTCTGCTGAAGCCAGTTAC
CTTCGGAAAAAGAGTTGGTAGCTCTTGATCCGGCAAACAAACCACCGCTGGTAGCGGTGGTTTTTTTGTT
TGCAAGCAGCAGATTACGCGCAGAAAAAAAGGATCTCAAGAAGATCCTTTGATCTTTTCTACGGGGTCTG
ACGCTCAGTGGAACGAAAACTCACGTTAAGGGATTTTGGTCATGAGATTATCAAAAAGGATCTTCACCTA
GATCCTTTTAAATTAAAAATGAAGTTTTAAATCAATCTAAAGTATATATGAGTAAACTTGGTCTGACAGT
TACCAATGCTTAATCAGTGAGGCACCTATCTCAGCGATCTGTCTATTTCGTTCATCCATAGTTGCCTGAC
TCCCCGTCGTGTAGATAACTACGATACGGGAGGGCTTACCATCTGGCCCCAGTGCTGCAATGATACCGCG
AGACCCACGCTCACCGGCTCCAGATTTATCAGCAATAAACCAGCCAGCCGGAAGGGCCGAGCGCAGAAGT
GGTCCTGCAACTTTATCCGCCTCCATCCAGTCTATTAATTGTTGCCGGGAAGCTAGAGTAAGTAGTTCGC
CAGTTAATAGTTTGCGCAACGTTGTTGCCATTGCTACAGGCATCGTGGTGTCACGCTCGTCGTTTGGTAT
GGCTTCATTCAGCTCCGGTTCCCAACGATCAAGGCGAGTTACATGATCCCCCATGTTGTGCAAAAAAGCG
GTTAGCTCCTTCGGTCCTCCGATCGTTGTCAGAAGTAAGTTGGCCGCAGTGTTATCACTCATGGTTATGG
CAGCACTGCATAATTCTCTTACTGTCATGCCATCCGTAAGATGCTTTTCTGTGACTGGTGAGTACTCAAC
CAAGTCATTCTGAGAATAGTGTATGCGGCGACCGAGTTGCTCTTGCCCGGCGTCAATACGGGATAATACC
GCGCCACATAGCAGAACTTTAAAAGTGCTCATCATTGGAAAACGTTCTTCGGGGCGAAAACTCTCAAGGA
TCTTACCGCTGTTGAGATCCAGTTCGATGTAACCCACTCGTGCACCCAACTGATCTTCAGCATCTTTTAC
TTTCACCAGCGTTTCTGGGTGAGCAAAAACAGGAAGGCAAAATGCCGCAAAAAAGGGAATAAGGGCGACA
CGGAAATGTTGAATACTCATACTCTTCCTTTTTCAATATTATTGAAGCATTTATCAGGGTTATTGTCTCA
TGAGCGGATACATATTTGAATGTATTTAGAAAAATAAACAAATAGGGGTTCCGCGCACATTTCCCCGAAA
AGTGCCACCTGACGTCGACGGATCGGGAGATCTCCCGATCCCCTATGGTGCACTCTCAGTACAATCTGCT
CTGATGCCGCATAGTTAAGCCAGTATCTGCTCCCTGCTTGTGTGTTGGAGGTCGCTGAGTAGTGCGCGAG
CAAAATTTAAGCTACAACAAGGCAAGGCTTGACCGACAATTGCATGAAGAATCTGCTTAGGGTTAGGCGT
TTTGCGCTGCTTCGCGATGTACGGGCCAGATATACGCGTTGACATTGATTATTGACTAGTTATTAATAGT
AATCAATTACGGGGTCATTAGTTCATAGCCCATATATGGAGTTCCGCGTTACATAACTTACGGTAAATGG
CCCGCCTGGCTGACCGCCCAACGACCCCCGCCCATTGACGTCAATAATGACGTATGTTCCCATAGTAACG
CCAATAGGGACTTTCCATTGACGTCAATGGGTGGAGTATTTACGGTAAACTGCCCACTTGGCAGTACATC
AAGTGTATCATATGCCAAGTACGCCCCCTATTGACGTCAATGACGGTAAATGGCCCGCCTGGCATTATGC
CCAGTACATGACCTTATGGGACTTTCCTACTTGGCAGTACATCTACGTATTAGTCATCGCTATTACCATG
GTGATGCGGTTTTGGCAGTACATCAATGGGCGTGGATAGCGGTTTGACTCACGGGGATTTCCAAGTCTCC
ACCCCATTGACGTCAATGGGAGTTTGTTTTGGCACCAAAATCAACGGGACTTTCCAAAATGTCGTAACAA
CTCCGCCCCATTGACGCAAATGGGCGGTAGGCGTGTACGGTGGGAGGTCTATATAAGCAGCGCGTTTTGC
CTGTACTGGGTCTCTCTGGTTAGACCAGATCTGAGCCTGGGAGCTCTCTGGCTAACTAGGGAACCCACTG
CTTAAGCCTCAATAAAGCTTGCCTTGAGTGCTTCAAGTAGTGTGTGCCCGTCTGTTGTGTGACTCTGGTA
ACTAGAGATCCCTCAGACCCTTTTAGTCAGTGTGGAAAATCTCTAGCAGTGGCGCCCGAACAGGGACTTG
AAAGCGAAAGGGAAACCAGAGGAGCTCTCTCGACGCAGGACTCGGCTTGCTGAAGCGCGCACGGCAAGAG
GCGAGGGGCGGCGACTGGTGAGTACGCCAAAAATTTTGACTAGCGGAGGCTAGAAGGAGAGAGATGGGTG
CGAGAGCGTCAGTATTAAGCGGGGGAGAATTAGATCGCGATGGGAAAAAATTCGGTTAAGGCCAGGGGGA
AAGAAAAAATATAAATTAAAACATATAGTATGGGCAAGCAGGGAGCTAGAACGATTCGCAGTTAATCCTG
GCCTGTTAGAAACATCAGAAGGCTGTAGACAAATACTGGGACAGCTACAACCATCCCTTCAGACAGGATC
AGAAGAACTTAGATCATTATATAATACAGTAGCAACCCTCTATTGTGTGCATCAAAGGATAGAGATAAAA
GACACCAAGGAAGCTTTAGACAAGATAGAGGAAGAGCAAAACAAAAGTAAGACCACCGCACAGCAAGCGG
CCGCTGATCTTCAGACCTGGAGGAGGAGATATGAGGGACAATTGGAGAAGTGAATTATATAAATATAAAG
TAGTAAAAATTGAACCATTAGGAGTAGCACCCACCAAGGCAAAGAGAAGAGTGGTGCAGAGAGAAAAAAG
AGCAGTGGGAATAGGAGCTTTGTTCCTTGGGTTCTTGGGAGCAGCAGGAAGCACTATGGGCGCAGCGTCA
ATGACGCTGACGGTACAGGCCAGACAATTATTGTCTGGTATAGTGCAGCAGCAGAACAATTTGCTGAGGG
CTATTGAGGCGCAACAGCATCTGTTGCAACTCACAGTCTGGGGCATCAAGCAGCTCCAGGCAAGAATCCT
GGCTGTGGAAAGATACCTAAAGGATCAACAGCTCCTGGGGATTTGGGGTTGCTCTGGAAAACTCATTTGC
ACCACTGCTGTGCCTTGGAATGCTAGTTGGAGTAATAAATCTCTGGAACAGATTTGGAATCACACGACCT
GGATGGAGTGGGACAGAGAAATTAACAATTACACAAGCTTAATACACTCCTTAATTGAAGAATCGCAAAA
CCAGCAAGAAAAGAATGAACAAGAATTATTGGAATTAGATAAATGGGCAAGTTTGTGGAATTGGTTTAAC
ATAACAAATTGGCTGTGGTATATAAAATTATTCATAATGATAGTAGGAGGCTTGGTAGGTTTAAGAATAG
TTTTTGCTGTACTTTCTATAGTGAATAGAGTTAGGCAGGGATATTCACCATTATCGTTTCAGACCCACCT
CCCAACCCCGAGGGGACCCGACAGGCCCGAAGGAATAGAAGAAGAAGGTGGAGAGAGAGACAGAGACAGA
TCCATTCGATTAGTGAACGGATCGGCACTGCGTGCGCCAATTCTGCAGACAAATGGCAGTATTCATCCAC
AATTTTAAAAGAAAAGGGGGGATTGGGGGGTACAGTGCAGGGGAAAGAATAGTAGACATAATAGCAACAG
ACATACAAACTAAAGAATTACAAAAACAAATTACAAAAATTCAAAATTTTCGGGTTTATTACAGGGACAG
CAGAGATCCAGTTTGGTTAATTAACCCGTGTCGGCTCCAGATCTGGCCTCCGCGCCGGGTTTTGGCGCCT
CCCGCGGGCGCCCCCCTCCTCACGGCGAGCGCTGCCACGTCAGACGAAGGGCGCAGCGAGCGTCCTGATC
CTTCCGCCCGGACGCTCAGGACAGCGGCCCGCTGCTCATAAGACTCGGCCTTAGAACCCCAGTATCAGCA
GAAGGACATTTTAGGACGGGACTTGGGTGACTCTAGGGCACTGGTTTTCTTTCCAGAGAGCGGAACAGGC
GAGGAAAAGTAGTCCCTTCTCGGCGATTCTGCGGAGGGATCTCCGTGGGGCGGTGAACGCCGATGATTAT
ATAAGGACGCGCCGGGTGTGGCACAGCTAGTTCCGTCGCAGCCGGGATTTGGGTCGCGGTTCTTGTTTGT
GGATCGCTGTGATCGTCACTTGGTGAGTAGCGGGCTGCTGGGCTGGCCGGGGCTTTCGTGGCCGCCGGGC
CGCTCGGTGGGACGGAAGCGTGTGGAGAGACCGCCAAGGGCTGTAGTCTGGGTCCGCGAGCAAGGTTGCC
CTGAACTGGGGGTTGGGGGGAGCGCAGCAAAATGGCGGCTGTTCCCGAGTCTTGAATGGAAGACGCTTGT
GAGGCGGGCTGTGAGGTCGTTGAAACAAGGTGGGGGGCATGGTGGGCGGCAAGAACCCAAGGTCTTGAGG
CCTTCGCTAATGCGGGAAAGCTCTTATTCGGGTGAGATGGGCTGGGGCACCATCTGGGGACCCTGACGTG
AAGTTTGTCACTGACTGGAGAACTCGGTTTGTCGTCTGTTGCGGGGGCGGCAGTTATGGCGGTGCCGTTG
GGCAGTGCACCCGTACCTTTGGGAGCGCGCGCCCTCGTCGTGTCGTGACGTCACCCGTTCTGTTGGCTTA
TAATGCAGGGTGGGGCCACCTGCCGGTAGGTGTGCGGTAGGCTTTTCTCCGTCGCAGGACGCAGGGTTCG
GGCCTAGGGTAGGCTCTCCTGAATCGACAGGCGCCGGACCTCTGGTGAGGGGAGGGATAAGTGAGGCGTC
AGTTTCTTTGGTCGGTTTTATGTACCTATCTTCTTAAGTAGCTGAAGCTCCGGTTTTGAACTATGCGCTC
GGGGTTGGCGAGTGTGTTTTGTGAAGTTTTTTAGGCACCTTTTGAAATGTAATCATTTGGGTCAATATGT
AATTTTCAGTGTTAGACTAGTAAATTGTCCGCTAAATTCTGGCCGTTTTTGGCTTTTTTGTTAGACGAAG
CTTGGGCTGCAGGTCGACTCTAGAGGATCCCGGCGCGCCTGTTCGAACATGCTAGCACCATGTCTGCACT
TCTGATCCTAGCTCTTGTTGGAGCTGCAGTTGCTTATCCATATGATGTTCCAGATTATGCTAAGGAGACA
TGTTCCACAGGCCTGTACACCCACAGCGGAGAGTGCTGCAAAGCCTGCAACTTGGGCGAAGGCGTGGCCC
AGCCCTGCGGAGCCAACCAGACCGTGTGTGAACCCTGCCTGGACAATGTTACATTCTCCGATGTGGTGAG
CGCCACTGAGCCGTGCAAGCCGTGCACCGAGTGCCTGGGCCTGCAGAGCATGTCCGCTCCCTGTGTGGAG
GCAGACGATGCAGTGTGCAGATGTGCCTATGGCTACTACCAGGACGAGGAGACTGGCCACTGTGAGGCTT
GCAGCGTGTGCGAGGTGGGCTCGGGACTCGTGTTCTCCTGCCAGGACAAACAGAACACAGTGTGTGAAGA
GTGCCCAGAGGGCACATACTCAGACGAAGCCAACCACGTGGACCCGTGCCTACCCTGCACGGTGTGCGAG
GACACTGAGCGCCAGTTACGCGAGTGCACGCCCTGGGCTGATGCTGAATGCGAAGAGATCCCTGGTCGAT
GGATCCCAAGGTCTACGCCCCCGGAGGGCTCCGACAGCACAGCGCCCAGCACCCAGGAGCCTGAGGTTCC
TCCAGAGCAAGACCTTGTACCCAGTACAGTGGCGGATATGGTGACCACTGTGATGGGCAGCTCCCAGCCT
GTAGTGACCCGCGGCACCACCGACAACCTCATTCCTGTCTATTGCTCCATCTTGGCTGCTGTGGTCGTGG
GCCTTGTGGCCTATATTGCTTTCAAGAGGTGGAACAGCTGCAAACAAAATAAACAAGGCGCCAACAGCCG
CCCCGTGAACCAGACGCCCCCACCGGAGGGAGAGAAACTGCACAGCGACAGTGGCATCTCTGTGGACAGC
CAGAGCCTGCACGACCAGCAGACCCATACGCAGACTGCCTCAGGCCAGGCCCTCAAGGGTGATGGCAACC
TCTACAGTAGCCTGCCCCTGACCAAGCGTGAGGAGGTAGAGAAACTGCTCAACGGGGATACCTGGCGACA
TCTGGCAGGCGAGCTGGGTTACCAGCCTGAACATATAGACTCCTTTACCCACGAGGCCTGCCCAGTGCGA
GCCCTGCTGGCCAGCTGGGGTGCCCAGGACAGTGCAACGCTTGATGCCCTTTTAGCCGCCCTGCGACGCA
TCCAGAGAGCTGACATTGTGGAGAGTCTATGCAGCGAGTCCACTGCCACATCCCCAGTGTGAACCGGTGA
TCCGCCCCTCTCCCTCCCCCCCCCCTAACGTTACTGGCCGAAGCCGCTTGGAATAAGGCCGGTGTGCGTT
TGTCTATATGTTATTTTCCACCATATTGCCGTCTTTTGGCAATGTGAGGGCCCGGAAACCTGGCCCTGTC
TTCTTGACGAGCATTCCTAGGGGTCTTTCCCCTCTCGCCAAAGGAATGCAAGGTCTGTTGAATGTCGTGA
AGGAAGCAGTTCCTCTGGAAGCTTCTTGAAGACAAACAACGTCTGTAGCGACCCTTTGCAGGCAGCGGAA
CCCCCCACCTGGCGACAGGTGCCTCTGCGGCCAAAAGCCACGTGTATAAGATACACCTGCAAAGGCGGCA
CAACCCCAGTGCCACGTTGTGAGTTGGATAGTTGTGGAAAGAGTCAAATGGCTCTCCTCAAGCGTATTCA
ACAAGGGGCTGAAGGATGCCCAGAAGGTACCCCATTGTATGGGATCTGATCTGGGGCCTCGGTACACATG
CTTTACATGTGTTTAGTCGAGGTTAAAAAAACGTCTAGGCCCCCCGAACCACGGGGACGTGGTTTTCCTT
TGAAAAACACGATGATAATATGGCCACAACCATGGTGAGCAAGGGCGAGGAGCTGTTCACCGGGGTGGTG
CCCATCCTGGTCGAGCTGGACGGCGACGTAAACGGCCACAAGTTCAGCGTGTCCGGCGAGGGCGAGGGCG
ATGCCACCTACGGCAAGCTGACCCTGAAGCTGATCTGCACCACCGGCAAGCTGCCCGTGCCCTGGCCCAC
CCTCGTGACCACCCTGGGCTACGGCCTGCAGTGCTTCGCCCGCTACCCCGACCACATGAAGCAGCACGAC
TTCTTCAAGTCCGCCATGCCCGAAGGCTACGTCCAGGAGCGCACCATCTTCTTCAAGGACGACGGCAACT
ACAAGACCCGCGCCGAGGTGAAGTTCGAGGGCGACACCCTGGTGAACCGCATCGAGCTGAAGGGCATCGA
CTTCAAGGAGGACGGCAACATCCTGGGGCACAAGCTGGAGTACAACTACAACAGCCACAACGTCTATATC
ACCGCCGACAAGCAGAAGAACGGCATCAAGGCCAACTTCAAGATCCGCCACAACATCGAGGACGGCGGCG
TGCAGCTCGCCGACCACTACCAGCAGAACACCCCCATCGGCGACGGCCCCGTGCTGCTGCCCGACAACCA
CTACCTGAGCTACCAGTCCGCCCTGAGCAAAGACCCCAACGAGAAGCGCGATCACATGGTCCTGCTGGAG
TTCGTGACCGCCGCCGGGATCACTCTCGGCATGGACGAGCTGTACAAGTAAAGCGGCCGCGACTCTAGAA
TTCGATATCAAGCTTATCGATAATCAACCTCTGGATTACAAAATTTGTGAAAGATTGACTGGTATTCTTA
ACTATGTTGCTCCTTTTACGCTATGTGGATACGCTGCTTTAATGCCTTTGTATCATGCTATTGCTTCCCG
TATGGCTTTCATTTTCTCCTCCTTGTATAAATCCTGGTTGCTGTCTCTTTATGAGGAGTTGTGGCCCGTT
GTCAGGCAACGTGGCGTGGTGTGCACTGTGTTTGCTGACGCAACCCCCACTGGTTGGGGCATTGCCACCA
CCTGTCAGCTCCTTTCCGGGACTTTCGCTTTCCCCCTCCCTATTGCCACGGCGGAACTCATCGCCGCCTG
CCTTGCCCGCTGCTGGACAGGGGCTCGGCTGTTGGGCACTGACAATTCCGTGGTGTTGTCGGGGAAATCA
TCGTCCTTTCCTTGGCTGCTCGCCTGTGTTGCCACCTGGATTCTGCGCGGGACGTCCTTCTGCTACGTCC
CTTCGGCCCTCAATCCAGCGGACCTTCCTTCCCGCGGCCTGCTGCCGGCTCTGCGGCCTCTTCCGCGTCT
TCGCCTTCGCCCTCAGACGAGTCGGATCTCCCTTTGGGCCGCCTCCCCGCATCGATACCGTCGACCTCGA
GACCTAGAAAAACATGGAGCAATCACAAGTAGCAATACAGCAGCTACCAATGCTGATTGTGCCTGGCTAG
AAGCACAAGAGGAGGAGGAGGTGGGTTTTCCAGTCACACCTCAGGTACCTTTAAGACCAATGACTTACAA
GGCAGCTGTAGATCTTAGCCACTTTTTAAAAGAAAAGGGGGGACTGGAAGGGCTAATTCACTCCCAACGA
AGACAAGATATCCTTGATCTGTGGATCTACCACACACAAGGCTACTTCCCTGATTGGCAGAACTACACAC
CAGGGCCAGGGATCAGATATCCACTGACCTTTGGATGGTGCTACAAGCTAGTACCAGTTGAGCAAGAGAA
GGTAGAAGAAGCCAATGAAGGAGAGAACACCCGCTTGTTACACCCTGTGAGCCTGCATGGGATGGATGAC
CCGGAGAGAGAAGTATTAGAGTGGAGGTTTGACAGCCGCCTAGCATTTCATCACATGGCCCGAGAGCTGC
ATCCGGACTGTACTGGGTCTCTCTGGTTAGACCAGATCTGAGCCTGGGAGCTCTCTGGCTAACTAGGGAA
CCCACTGCTTAAGCCTCAATAAAGCTTGCCTTGAGTGCTTCAAGTAGTGTGTGCCCGTCTGTTGTGTGAC
TCTGGTAACTAGAGATCCCTCAGACCCTTTTAGTCAGTGTGGAAAATCTCTAGCAGGGCCCGTTTAAACC
CGCTGATCAGCCTCGACTGTGCCTTCTAGTTGCCAGCCATCTGTTGTTTGCCCCTCCCCCGTGCCTTCCT
TGACCCTGGAAGGTGCCACTCCCACTGTCCTTTCCTAATAAAATGAGGAAATTGCATCGCATTGTCTGAG
TAGGTGTCATTCTATTCTGGGGGGTGGGGTGGGGCAGGACAGCAAGGGGGAGGATTGGGAAGACAATAGC
AGGCATGCTGGGGATGCGGTGGGCTCTATGGCTTCTGAGGCGGAAAGAACCAGCTGGGGCTCTAGGGGGT
ATCCCC
[124 nt withheld, positions 9807-9930]
C
[91 nt withheld, positions 9932-10022]
A
[49 nt withheld, positions 10024-10072]
CCTTTGACGTTGGAGTCCACGTTCTTT
[37 nt withheld, positions 10100-10136]
ACCCTATCTCGGTCTATTCTTTTGATTTATAAGGGATTTTGCCGATTTCGGCCTATTGGTTAAAAAATGA
GCTGATTTAACAAAAATTTAACGCGAATTAATTCTGTGGAATGTGTGTCAGTTAGGGTGTGGAAAGTCCC
CAGGCTCCCCAGCAGGCAGAAGTATGCAAAGCATGCATCTCAATTAGTCAGCAACCAGGTGTGGAAAGTC
CCCAGGCTCCCCAGCAGGCAGAAGTATGCAAAGCATGCATCTCAATTAGTCAGCAACCATAGTCCCGCCC
CTAACTCCGCCCATCCCGCCCCTAACTCCGCCCAGTTCCGCCCATTCTCCGCCCCATGGCTGACTAATTT
TTTTTATTTATGCAGAGGCCGAGGCCGCCTCTGCCTCTGAGCTATTCCAGAAGTAGTGAGGAGGCTTTTT
TGGAGGCCTAGGCTTTTGCAAAAAGCTCCCGGGAGCTTGTATATCCATTTTCGGATCTGATCAGCACGTG
TTGACAATTAATCATCGGCATAGTATATCGGCATAGTATAATACGACAAGGTGAGGAACTAAACCATGGC
CAAGTTGACCAGTGCCGTTCCGGTGCTCACCGCGCGCGACGTCGCCGGAGCGGTCGAGTTCTGGACCGAC
CGGCTCGGGTTCTCCCGGGACTTCGTGGAGGACGACTTCGCCGGTGTGGTCCGGGACGACGTGACCCTGT
TCATCAGCGCGGTCCAGGACCAGGTGGTGCCGGACAACACCCTGGCCTGGGTGTGGGTGCGCGGCCTGGA
CGAGCTGTACGCCGAGTGGTCGGAGGTCGTGTCCACGAACTTCCGGGACGCCTCCGGGCCGGCCATGACC
GAGATCGGCGAGCAGCCGTGGGGGCGGGAGTTCGCCCTGCGCGACCCGGCCGGCAACTGCGTGCACTTCG
TGGCCGAGGAGCAGGACTGACACGTGCTACGAGATTTCGATTCCACCGCCGCCTTCTATGAAAGGTTGGG
CTTCGGAATCGTTTTCCGGGACGCCGGCTGGATGATCCTCCAGCGCGGGGATCTCATGCTGGAGTTCTTC
GCCCACCCCAACTTGTTTATTGCAGCTTATAATGGTTACAAATAAAGCAATAGCATCACAAATTTCACAA
ATAAAGCATTTTTTTCACTGCATTCTAGTTGTGGTTTGTCCAAACTCATCAATGTATCTTATCATGTCTG
TATACCGTCGACCTCTAGCTAGAGCTTGGCGTAATCATGGTCATAGCTGTTTCCTGTGTGAAATTGTTAT
CCGCTCACAATTCCACACAACATACGAGCCGGAAGCATAAAGTGTAAAGCCTGGGGTGCCTAATGAGTGA
GCTAACTCACATTAATTGCGTTGCGCTCACTGCCCGCTTTCCAGTCGGGAAACCTGTCGTGCCAGCTGCA
TTAATGAATCGGCCAACGCGCGGGGAGAGGCGGTTTGCGTATTGGGCGCTCTTCCGCTTCCTCGCTCACT
GACTCGCTGCGCTCGGTCGTTCGGCTGCGGCGAGCGGTATCAGCTCACTCAAAGGCGGTAATACGGTTAT
CCACAGAATCAGGGGATAACGCAGGAAAGAACATGTGAGCAAAAGGCCAGCAAAAGGCCAGGAACCGTAA
AAAGGCCGCGTTGCTGGCGTTTTTCCATAGGCTCCGCCCCCCTGACGAGCATCACAAAAATCGACGCTCA
AGTCAGAGG
